Addgene plasmid #138989: pcDNA3.1(+)-MC38-TCRA-33-MC_hammer
Purpose: IVT template for the alpha subunit of the mouse TCR #33 that is reactive against MC38
Depositing lab: Jeff Hammerbacher. Depositing organization: Medical University of South Carolina. Publication: Discovering tumor-reactive T-cell receptors through single-cell sequencing of tumor-infiltrating lymphocytes. Gottschalk E, Aksoy BA, Aksoy P, Swiderska-syn M, Mart C, Macpherson L, Romeo M, Smith A, Knochelmann H, Paulos C, Timmers C, Wrangle J, Rubinstein MP, Hammerbacher J. bioRxiv 2021.11.30.470597 10.1101/2021.11.30.470597.
Backbone
  Vector backbone: pcDNA3.1(+)
  Backbone manufacturer: GenScript
  Backbone size w/o insert (bp): 5357
  Vector type: Mammalian Expression
  Selectable markers: Neomycin (select with G418)
Growth in bacteria
  Bacterial resistance: Ampicillin, 100 μg/mL
  Growth temperature: 37°C
  Growth strain: DH5alpha
  Copy number: Unknown
Gene/Insert
  Gene/Insert name: TCRA (alt names: MC hammer alpha; 33_TRA_CALLMDSNYQLIW_TGTGCCCTTCTTATGGATAGCAACTATCAGTTGATCTGG)
  Species: M. musculus (mouse)
  Insert size (bp): 824
  Entrez Gene: Tcra (a.k.a. Tcralpha)
  Promoter: CMV and T7
  Cloning method: Restriction Enzyme; 5′ cloning site AflII (not destroyed); 3′ cloning site NotI (not destroyed)
  Sequencing primers: 5′ CMV-F; 3′ BGH-rev
Terms and licenses: Academic/Nonprofit Terms; Industry Terms: Not Available to Industry
Depositor comments: Please visit https://www.biorxiv.org/content/10.1101/2021.11.30.470597v1 for bioRxiv preprint.
How to cite: pcDNA3.1(+)-MC38-TCRA-33-MC_hammer was a gift from Jeff Hammerbacher (Addgene plasmid # 138989 ; http://n2t.net/addgene:138989 ; RRID:Addgene_138989)
