[The description below was written by a language model from this plasmid's Addgene catalogue record and pLannotate feature annotations shown in this document.]
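Description:
pcDNA3.1(+)-MC38-TCRA-33-MC_hammer is a mammalian expression plasmid built on the pcDNA3.1(+) backbone that carries the alpha chain of a mouse T-cell receptor (clone #33, nicknamed "MC hammer") reported to be reactive against the MC38 tumour line. It is propagated in E. coli through a high-copy ColE1/pUC-type origin with ampicillin selection from the AmpR (β-lactamase) gene, and it also contains an f1 origin for single-stranded DNA production. For mammalian cells, an SV40 early promoter drives a neomycin phosphotransferase gene terminated by the SV40 poly(A) signal, allowing G418 selection. The short fragments annotated as HIV-1 LTR, ble, lacI, bom and the lac promoter/operator appear to be residual backbone sequence or partial homology matches rather than functional parts of the design.

The roughly 0.8 kb insert was cloned between AflII and NotI sites, both of which are retained. The feature table resolves it into two adjacent coding segments, a mouse TCR alpha variable region followed by the Tcra constant region, which together encode the alpha chain. No epitope tag or reporter is annotated. Upstream lie the CMV enhancer and immediate-early promoter and then a T7 promoter, and the bGH polyadenylation signal sits downstream. This arrangement permits either direct expression in transfected mammalian cells from CMV or in vitro transcription from T7. The depositor's stated purpose is the latter: the plasmid serves as an IVT template for producing mRNA encoding the alpha subunit. A functional receptor would also require the matching beta chain, which this construct does not carry. The associated work concerns discovering tumour-reactive TCRs by single-cell sequencing of tumour-infiltrating lymphocytes.
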