Features (pLannotate 1.2.2; 21 found; start..end, strand, type, name):
     28..80      -  misc_feature   bom (fragment): basis of mobility region from pBR322
    235..614     +  enhancer       CMV enhancer: human cytomegalovirus immediate early enhancer
    615..818     +  promoter       CMV promoter: human cytomegalovirus (CMV) immediate early promoter
    814..847     +  LTR            5' LTR (truncated) (fragment): truncated 5' long terminal repeat (LTR) from HIV-1
    863..881     +  promoter       T7 promoter: promoter for bacteriophage T7 RNA polymerase
    914..1303    +  CDS            TVA1_MOUSE: Experimental evidence at protein level: Swiss-Prot protein existence level 1. From Mus musculus (Mouse).
   1307..1720    +  CDS            Tcra: TCA_MOUSE - Experimental evidence at protein level: Swiss-Prot protein existence level 1. From Mus musculus (Mouse).
   1774..1998    +  polyA_signal   bGH poly(A) signal: bovine growth hormone polyadenylation signal
   2002..2023    +  promoter       SV40 promoter (fragment): SV40 enhancer and early promoter
   2044..2472    +  rep_origin     f1 ori (sequence partly withheld): f1 bacteriophage origin of replication; arrow indicates direction of (+) strand synthesis
   2486..2815    +  promoter       SV40 promoter: SV40 enhancer and early promoter
   2882..3673    +  CDS            neo: KKA2_KLEPN - Also known as kan, nptII. Experimental evidence at protein level: Swiss-Prot protein existence level 1. Resistance to kanamycin, neomycin, paromomycin, ribostamycin, butirosin and gentamicin B. From Klebsiella pneumoniae.
   3697..3855    +  CDS            ble (fragment): BLE_KLEPN - Experimental evidence at protein level: Swiss-Prot protein existence level 1. Binding protein with a strong affinity to the bleomycin family of antibiotics. Binds to CL990; an antimitotic-antibiotic compound. From Klebsiella pneumoniae.
   3850..3971    +  polyA_signal   SV40 poly(A) signal: SV40 polyadenylation signal
   4044..4060    -  protein_bind   lac operator: The lac repressor binds to the lac operator to inhibit transcription in E. coli. This inhibition can be relieved by adding lactose or isopropyl-β-D-thiogalactopyranoside (IPTG). lac repressor encoded by lacI
   4068..4098    -  promoter       lac promoter: promoter for the E. coli lac operon
   4113..4134    -  protein_bind   CAP binding site: CAP binding activates transcription in the presence of cAMP. E. coli catabolite activator protein
   4147..4239    -  CDS            lacI (fragment): lac repressor; lacI; The lac repressor binds to the lac operator to inhibit transcription in E. coli. This inhibition can be relieved by adding lactose or isopropyl-β-D-thiogalactopyranoside (IPTG).
   4422..5010    -  rep_origin     ori: high-copy-number ColE1/pMB1/pBR322/pUC origin of replication
   5181..6041    -  CDS            AmpR: β-lactamase; bla; confers resistance to ampicillin, carbenicillin, and related antibiotics
   6042..6146    -  promoter       AmpR promoter: bla
>Addgene plasmid #138989 | pcDNA3.1(+)-MC38-TCRA-33-MC_hammer | addgene full sequence | sequence record 274049 | Addgene NGS Result
GACGGATCGGGAGATCTCCCGATCCCCTATGGTGCACTCTCAGTACAATCTGCTCTGATGCCGCATAGTT
AAGCCAGTATCTGCTCCCTGCTTGTGTGTTGGAGGTCGCTGAGTAGTGCGCGAGCAAAATTTAAGCTACA
ACAAGGCAAGGCTTGACCGACAATTGCATGAAGAATCTGCTTAGGGTTAGGCGTTTTGCGCTGCTTCGCG
ATGTACGGGCCAGATATACGCGTTGACATTGATTATTGACTAGTTATTAATAGTAATCAATTACGGGGTC
ATTAGTTCATAGCCCATATATGGAGTTCCGCGTTACATAACTTACGGTAAATGGCCCGCCTGGCTGACCG
CCCAACGACCCCCGCCCATTGACGTCAATAATGACGTATGTTCCCATAGTAACGCCAATAGGGACTTTCC
ATTGACGTCAATGGGTGGAGTATTTACGGTAAACTGCCCACTTGGCAGTACATCAAGTGTATCATATGCC
AAGTACGCCCCCTATTGACGTCAATGACGGTAAATGGCCCGCCTGGCATTATGCCCAGTACATGACCTTA
TGGGACTTTCCTACTTGGCAGTACATCTACGTATTAGTCATCGCTATTACCATGGTGATGCGGTTTTGGC
AGTACATCAATGGGCGTGGATAGCGGTTTGACTCACGGGGATTTCCAAGTCTCCACCCCATTGACGTCAA
TGGGAGTTTGTTTTGGCACCAAAATCAACGGGACTTTCCAAAATGTCGTAACAACTCCGCCCCATTGACG
CAAATGGGCGGTAGGCGTGTACGGTGGGAGGTCTATATAAGCAGAGCTCTCTGGCTAACTAGAGAACCCA
CTGCTTACTGGCTTATCGAAATTAATACGACTCACTATAGGGAGACCCAAGCTGGCTAGCGTTTAAACTT
AAGATGCTCCTGGCGCTCCTCCCAGTGCTGGGGATACACTTTGTCCTGAGAGATGCCCAAGCTCAGTCAG
TGACACAGCCCGATGCTCGCGTCACTGTCTCTGAAGGAGCCTCTCTGCAGCTGAGATGCAAGTATTCCTA
CTCTGCGACACCTTATCTGTTCTGGTATGTCCAGTACCCGCGGCAGGGGCTGCAGCTGCTCCTCAAGTAC
TATTCAGGAGACCCAGTGGTTCAAGGAGTGAACAGCTTCGAGGCTGAGTTCAGCAAGAGTAACTCTTCCT
TCCACCTGCAGAAAGCCTCTGTGCACTGGAGCGACTCGGCTGTGTACTTCTGTGCCCTTCTTATGGATAG
CAACTATCAGTTGATCTGGGGCTCTGGGACCAAGCTAATTATAAAGCCAGACATCCAGAACCCAGAACCT
GCTGTGTACCAGTTAAAAGATCCTCGGTCTCAGGACAGCACCCTCTGCCTGTTCACCGACTTTGACTCCC
AAATCAATGTGCCGAAAACCATGGAATCTGGAACGTTCATCACTGACAAAACTGTGCTGGACATGAAAGC
TATGGATTCCAAGAGCAATGGGGCCATTGCCTGGAGCAACCAGACAAGCTTCACCTGCCAAGATATCTTC
AAAGAGACCAACGCCACCTACCCCAGTTCAGACGTTCCCTGTGATGCCACGTTGACTGAGAAAAGCTTTG
AAACAGATATGAACCTAAACTTTCAAAACCTGTCAGTTATGGGACTCCGAATCCTCCTGCTGAAAGTAGC
CGGATTTAACCTGCTCATGACGCTGAGGCTGTGGTCCTCCTAAGCGGCCGCTCGAGTCTAGAGGGCCCGT
TTAAACCCGCTGATCAGCCTCGACTGTGCCTTCTAGTTGCCAGCCATCTGTTGTTTGCCCCTCCCCCGTG
CCTTCCTTGACCCTGGAAGGTGCCACTCCCACTGTCCTTTCCTAATAAAATGAGGAAATTGCATCGCATT
GTCTGAGTAGGTGTCATTCTATTCTGGGGGGTGGGGTGGGGCAGGACAGCAAGGGGGAGGATTGGGAAGA
CAATAGCAGGCATGCTGGGGATGCGGTGGGCTCTATGGCTTCTGAGGCGGAAAGAACCAGCTGGGGCTCT
AGGGGGTATCCCC
[124 nt withheld, positions 2044-2167]
C
[91 nt withheld, positions 2169-2259]
A
[49 nt withheld, positions 2261-2309]
CCTTTGACGTTGGAGTCCACGTTCTTT
[37 nt withheld, positions 2337-2373]
ACCCTATCTCGGTCTATTCTTTTGATTTATAAGGGATTTTGCCGATTTCGGCCTATTGGTTAAAAAATGA
GCTGATTTAACAAAAATTTAACGCGAATTAATTCTGTGGAATGTGTGTCAGTTAGGGTGTGGAAAGTCCC
CAGGCTCCCCAGCAGGCAGAAGTATGCAAAGCATGCATCTCAATTAGTCAGCAACCAGGTGTGGAAAGTC
CCCAGGCTCCCCAGCAGGCAGAAGTATGCAAAGCATGCATCTCAATTAGTCAGCAACCATAGTCCCGCCC
CTAACTCCGCCCATCCCGCCCCTAACTCCGCCCAGTTCCGCCCATTCTCCGCCCCATGGCTGACTAATTT
TTTTTATTTATGCAGAGGCCGAGGCCGCCTCTGCCTCTGAGCTATTCCAGAAGTAGTGAGGAGGCTTTTT
TGGAGGCCTAGGCTTTTGCAAAAAGCTCCCGGGAGCTTGTATATCCATTTTCGGATCTGATCAAGAGACA
GGATGAGGATCGTTTCGCATGATTGAACAAGATGGATTGCACGCAGGTTCTCCGGCCGCTTGGGTGGAGA
GGCTATTCGGCTATGACTGGGCACAACAGACAATCGGCTGCTCTGATGCCGCCGTGTTCCGGCTGTCAGC
GCAGGGGCGCCCGGTTCTTTTTGTCAAGACCGACCTGTCCGGTGCCCTGAATGAACTGCAGGACGAGGCA
GCGCGGCTATCGTGGCTGGCCACGACGGGCGTTCCTTGCGCAGCTGTGCTCGACGTTGTCACTGAAGCGG
GAAGGGACTGGCTGCTATTGGGCGAAGTGCCGGGGCAGGATCTCCTGTCATCTCACCTTGCTCCTGCCGA
GAAAGTATCCATCATGGCTGATGCAATGCGGCGGCTGCATACGCTTGATCCGGCTACCTGCCCATTCGAC
CACCAAGCGAAACATCGCATCGAGCGAGCACGTACTCGGATGGAAGCCGGTCTTGTCGATCAGGATGATC
TGGACGAAGAGCATCAGGGGCTCGCGCCAGCCGAACTGTTCGCCAGGCTCAAGGCGCGCATGCCCGACGG
CGAGGATCTCGTCGTGACCCATGGCGATGCCTGCTTGCCGAATATCATGGTGGAAAATGGCCGCTTTTCT
GGATTCATCGACTGTGGCCGGCTGGGTGTGGCGGACCGCTATCAGGACATAGCGTTGGCTACCCGTGATA
TTGCTGAAGAGCTTGGCGGCGAATGGGCTGACCGCTTCCTCGTGCTTTACGGTATCGCCGCTCCCGATTC
GCAGCGCATCGCCTTCTATCGCCTTCTTGACGAGTTCTTCTGAGCGGGACTCTGGGGTTCGAAATGACCG
ACCAAGCGACGCCCAACCTGCCATCACGAGATTTCGATTCCACCGCCGCCTTCTATGAAAGGTTGGGCTT
CGGAATCGTTTTCCGGGACGCCGGCTGGATGATCCTCCAGCGCGGGGATCTCATGCTGGAGTTCTTCGCC
CACCCCAACTTGTTTATTGCAGCTTATAATGGTTACAAATAAAGCAATAGCATCACAAATTTCACAAATA
AAGCATTTTTTTCACTGCATTCTAGTTGTGGTTTGTCCAAACTCATCAATGTATCTTATCATGTCTGTAT
ACCGTCGACCTCTAGCTAGAGCTTGGCGTAATCATGGTCATAGCTGTTTCCTGTGTGAAATTGTTATCCG
CTCACAATTCCACACAACATACGAGCCGGAAGCATAAAGTGTAAAGCCTGGGGTGCCTAATGAGTGAGCT
AACTCACATTAATTGCGTTGCGCTCACTGCCCGCTTTCCAGTCGGGAAACCTGTCGTGCCAGCTGCATTA
ATGAATCGGCCAACGCGCGGGGAGAGGCGGTTTGCGTATTGGGCGCTCTTCCGCTTCCTCGCTCACTGAC
TCGCTGCGCTCGGTCGTTCGGCTGCGGCGAGCGGTATCAGCTCACTCAAAGGCGGTAATACGGTTATCCA
CAGAATCAGGGGATAACGCAGGAAAGAACATGTGAGCAAAAGGCCAGCAAAAGGCCAGGAACCGTAAAAA
GGCCGCGTTGCTGGCGTTTTTCCATAGGCTCCGCCCCCCTGACGAGCATCACAAAAATCGACGCTCAAGT
CAGAGGTGGCGAAACCCGACAGGACTATAAAGATACCAGGCGTTTCCCCCTGGAAGCTCCCTCGTGCGCT
CTCCTGTTCCGACCCTGCCGCTTACCGGATACCTGTCCGCCTTTCTCCCTTCGGGAAGCGTGGCGCTTTC
TCATAGCTCACGCTGTAGGTATCTCAGTTCGGTGTAGGTCGTTCGCTCCAAGCTGGGCTGTGTGCACGAA
CCCCCCGTTCAGCCCGACCGCTGCGCCTTATCCGGTAACTATCGTCTTGAGTCCAACCCGGTAAGACACG
ACTTATCGCCACTGGCAGCAGCCACTGGTAACAGGATTAGCAGAGCGAGGTATGTAGGCGGTGCTACAGA
GTTCTTGAAGTGGTGGCCTAACTACGGCTACACTAGAAGAACAGTATTTGGTATCTGCGCTCTGCTGAAG
CCAGTTACCTTCGGAAAAAGAGTTGGTAGCTCTTGATCCGGCAAACAAACCACCGCTGGTAGCGGTGGTT
TTTTTGTTTGCAAGCAGCAGATTACGCGCAGAAAAAAAGGATCTCAAGAAGATCCTTTGATCTTTTCTAC
GGGGTCTGACGCTCAGTGGAACGAAAACTCACGTTAAGGGATTTTGGTCATGAGATTATCAAAAAGGATC
TTCACCTAGATCCTTTTAAATTAAAAATGAAGTTTTAAATCAATCTAAAGTATATATGAGTAAACTTGGT
CTGACAGTTACCAATGCTTAATCAGTGAGGCACCTATCTCAGCGATCTGTCTATTTCGTTCATCCATAGT
TGCCTGACTCCCCGTCGTGTAGATAACTACGATACGGGAGGGCTTACCATCTGGCCCCAGTGCTGCAATG
ATACCGCGAGACCCACGCTCACCGGCTCCAGATTTATCAGCAATAAACCAGCCAGCCGGAAGGGCCGAGC
GCAGAAGTGGTCCTGCAACTTTATCCGCCTCCATCCAGTCTATTAATTGTTGCCGGGAAGCTAGAGTAAG
TAGTTCGCCAGTTAATAGTTTGCGCAACGTTGTTGCCATTGCTACAGGCATCGTGGTGTCACGCTCGTCG
TTTGGTATGGCTTCATTCAGCTCCGGTTCCCAACGATCAAGGCGAGTTACATGATCCCCCATGTTGTGCA
AAAAAGCGGTTAGCTCCTTCGGTCCTCCGATCGTTGTCAGAAGTAAGTTGGCCGCAGTGTTATCACTCAT
GGTTATGGCAGCACTGCATAATTCTCTTACTGTCATGCCATCCGTAAGATGCTTTTCTGTGACTGGTGAG
TACTCAACCAAGTCATTCTGAGAATAGTGTATGCGGCGACCGAGTTGCTCTTGCCCGGCGTCAATACGGG
ATAATACCGCGCCACATAGCAGAACTTTAAAAGTGCTCATCATTGGAAAACGTTCTTCGGGGCGAAAACT
CTCAAGGATCTTACCGCTGTTGAGATCCAGTTCGATGTAACCCACTCGTGCACCCAACTGATCTTCAGCA
TCTTTTACTTTCACCAGCGTTTCTGGGTGAGCAAAAACAGGAAGGCAAAATGCCGCAAAAAAGGGAATAA
GGGCGACACGGAAATGTTGAATACTCATACTCTTCCTTTTTCAATATTATTGAAGCATTTATCAGGGTTA
TTGTCTCATGAGCGGATACATATTTGAATGTATTTAGAAAAATAAACAAATAGGGGTTCCGCGCACATTT
CCCCGAAAAGTGCCACCTGACGTC
