>Addgene plasmid #138989 | pcDNA3.1(+)-MC38-TCRA-33-MC_hammer | depositor partial sequence | sequence record 268904 | 33_TRA_CALLMDSNYQLIW_TGTGCCCTTCTTATGGATAGCAACTATCAGTTGATCTGG
CTTAAGATGCTCCTGGCGCTCCTCCCAGTGCTGGGGATACACTTTGTCCTGAGAGATGCCCAAGCTCAGT
CAGTGACACAGCCCGATGCTCGCGTCACTGTCTCTGAAGGAGCCTCTCTGCAGCTGAGATGCAAGTATTC
CTACTCTGCGACACCTTATCTGTTCTGGTATGTCCAGTACCCGCGGCAGGGGCTGCAGCTGCTCCTCAAG
TACTATTCAGGAGACCCAGTGGTTCAAGGAGTGAACAGCTTCGAGGCTGAGTTCAGCAAGAGTAACTCTT
CCTTCCACCTGCAGAAAGCCTCTGTGCACTGGAGCGACTCGGCTGTGTACTTCTGTGCCCTTCTTATGGA
TAGCAACTATCAGTTGATCTGGGGCTCTGGGACCAAGCTAATTATAAAGCCAGACATCCAGAACCCAGAA
CCTGCTGTGTACCAGTTAAAAGATCCTCGGTCTCAGGACAGCACCCTCTGCCTGTTCACCGACTTTGACT
CCCAAATCAATGTGCCGAAAACCATGGAATCTGGAACGTTCATCACTGACAAAACTGTGCTGGACATGAA
AGCTATGGATTCCAAGAGCAATGGGGCCATTGCCTGGAGCAACCAGACAAGCTTCACCTGCCAAGATATC
TTCAAAGAGACCAACGCCACCTACCCCAGTTCAGACGTTCCCTGTGATGCCACGTTGACTGAGAAAAGCT
TTGAAACAGATATGAACCTAAACTTTCAAAACCTGTCAGTTATGGGACTCCGAATCCTCCTGCTGAAAGT
AGCCGGATTTAACCTGCTCATGACGCTGAGGCTGTGGTCCTCCTAAGCGGCCGC
